>Addgene plasmid #228101 | Pconst-CFP--PrecA-YFP | addgene full sequence | sequence record 454186 | Addgene NGS Result
AACGTATCAGTCGGGCGGCCTCGCTTATCAACCACCAATTTCATATTGCTGTAAGTGTTTAAATCTTTAC
TTATTGGTTTCAAAACCCATTGGTTAAGCCTTTTAAACTCATGGTAGTTATTTTCAAGCATTAACATGAA
CTTAAATTCATCAAGGCTAATCTCTATATTTGCCTTGTGAGTTTTCTTTTGTGTTAGTTCTTTTAATAAC
CACTCATAAATCCTCATAGAGTATTTGTTTTCAAAAGACTTAACATGTTCCAGATTATATTTTATGAATT
TTTTTAACTGGAAAAGATAAGGCAATATCTCTTCACTAAAAACTAATTCTAATTTTTCGCTTGAGAACTT
GGCATAGTTTGTCCACTGGAAAATCTCAAAGCCTTTAACCAAAGGATTCCTGATTTCCACAGTTCTCGTC
ATCAGCTCTCTGGTTGCTTTAGCTAATACACCATAAGCATTTTCCCTACTGATGTTCATCATCTGAGCGT
ATTGGTTATAAGTGAACGATACCGTCCGTTCTTTCCTTGTAGGGTTTTCAATCGTGGGGTTGAGTAGTGC
CACACAGCATAAAATTAGCTTGGTTTCATGCTCCGTTAAGTCATAGCGACTAATCGCTAGTTCATTTGCT
TTGAAAACAACTAATTCAGACATACATCTCAATTGGTCTAGGTGATTTTAATCACTATACCAATTGAGAT
GGGCTAGTCAATGATAATTACTAGTCCTTTTCCTTTGAGTTGTGGGTATCTGTAAATTCTGCTAGACCTT
TGCTGGAAAACTTGTAAATTCTGCTAGACCCTCTGTAAATTCCGCTAGACCTTTGTGTGTTTTTTTTGTT
TATATTCAAGTGGTTATAATTTATAGAATAAAGAAAGAATAAAAAAAGATAAAAAGAATAGATCCCAGCC
CTGTGTATAACTCACTACTTTAGTCAGTTCCGCAGTATTACAAAAGGATGTCGCAAACGCTGTTTGCTCC
TCTACAAAACAGACCTTAAAACCCTAAAGGCTTAAGTAGCACCCTCGCAAGCTCGGGCAAATCGCTGAAT
ATTCCTTTTGTCTCCGACCATCAGGCACCTGAGTCGCTGTCTTTTTCGTGACATTCAGTTCGCTGCGCTC
ACGGCTCTGGCAGTGAATGGGGGTAAATGGCACTACAGGCGCCTTTTATGGATTCATGCAAGGAAACTAC
CCATAATACAAGAAAAGCCCGTCACGGGCTTCTCAGGGCGTTTTATGGCGGGTCTGCTATGTGGTGCTAT
CTGACTTTTTGCTGTTCAGCAGTTCCTGCCCTCTGATTTTCCAGTCTGACCACTTCGGATTATCCCGTGA
CAGGTCATTCAGACTGGCTAATGCACCCAGTAAGGCAGCGGTATCATCAACAGGCTTACCCGTCTTACTG
TCCCTAGTGCTTGGATTCTCACCAATAAAAAACGCCCGGCGGCAACCGAGCGTTCTGAACAAATCCAGAT
GGAGTTCTGAGGTCATTACTGGATCTATCAACAGGAGTCCAAGCGAGCTCTCGAACCCCAGAGTCCCGCT
CAGAAGAACTCGTCAAGAAGGCGATAGAAGGCGATGCGCTGCGAATCGGGAGCGGCGATACCGTAAAGCA
CGAGGAAGCGGTCAGCCCATTCGCCGCCAAGCTCTTCAGCAATATCACGGGTAGCCAACGCTATGTCCTG
ATAGCGGTCCGCCACACCCAGCCGGCCACAGTCGATGAATCCAGAAAAGCGGCCATTTTCCACCATGATA
TTCGGCAAGCAGGCATCGCCATGGGTCACGACGAGATCCTCGCCGTCGGGCATGCGCGCCTTGAGCCTGG
CGAACAGTTCGGCTGGCGCGAGCCCCTGATGCTCTTCGTCCAGATCATCCTGATCGACAAGACCGGCTTC
CATCCGAGTACGTGCTCGCTCGATGCGATGTTTCGCTTGGTGGTCGAATGGGCAGGTAGCCGGATCAAGC
GTATGCAGCCGCCGCATTGCATCAGCCATGATGGATACTTTCTCGGCAGGAGCAAGGTGAGATGACAGGA
GATCCTGCCCCGGCACTTCGCCCAATAGCAGCCAGTCCCTTCCCGCTTCAGTGACAACGTCGAGCACAGC
TGCGCAAGGAACGCCCGTCGTGGCCAGCCACGATAGCCGCGCTGCCTCGTCCTGCAGTTCATTCAGGGCA
CCGGACAGGTCGGTCTTGACAAAAAGAACCGGGCGCCCCTGCGCTGACAGCCGGAACACGGCGGCATCAG
AGCAGCCGATTGTCTGTTGTGCCCAGTCATAGCCGAATAGCCTCTCCACCCAAGCGGCCGGAGAACCTGC
GTGCAATCCATCTTGTTCAATCATGCGAAACGATCCTCATCCTGTCTCTTGATCAGATCTTGATCCCCTG
CGCCATCAGATCCTTGGCGGCAAGAAAGCCATCCAGTTTACTTTGCAGGGCTTCCCAACCTTACCAGAGG
GCGCCCCAGCTGGCAATTCCGACGTCTAAGAAACCATTATTATCATGACATTAACCTATAAAAATAGGCG
TATCACGAGGCCCTTTCGTCTTCGCATGCAAGGAGATGGCGCCCAACAGTCCCCCGGCCACGGGGCCTGC
CACCATACCCACGCCGAAACAAGCGCTCATGAGCCCGAAGTGGCGAGCCCGATCTTCCCCATCGGTGATG
TCGGCGATATAGGCGCCAGCAACCGCACCTGTGGCGCCGGTGATGCCGGCCACGATGCGTCCGGCGTAGA
GGATCGAGTTATCAAAAAGAGTATTGTCTTAAAGTCTAACCTATAGGAAAATTACAGCCATCGAGAGGGA
CACGGCGAAACCTCGAGGGGATCCTCTAGATTTAAGAAGGAGATATACATATGACTAGCAAAAGAAGCAA
AGGTGAAGAACTGTTCACTGGTGTTGTTCCAATTCTGGTTGAACTGGATGGTGATGTTAATGGTCACAAA
TTTTCTGTCTCTGGTGAGGGTGAAGGTGATGCAACCTACGGTAAACTGACCCTGAAATTTATTTGCACTA
CTGGTAAACTGCCTGTTCCGTGGCCAACCCTGGTCACTACTCTGACTTGGGGTGTTCAATGCTTTGCTCG
TTACCCAGATCACATGAAACAGCATGACTTTTTCAAGTCTGCCATGCCGGAAGGTTATGTTCAGGAACGT
ACTATCTTTTTCAAAGATGACGGTAACTACAAGACCCGTGCTGAAGTCAAGTTTGAAGGTGATACCCTGG
TTAATCGTATCGAGCTGAAAGGTATTGATTTTAAAGAAGATGGTAACATTCTGGGTCACAAACTGGAATA
CAACGCTATTTCTGATAATGTATACATCACTGCTGACAAACAAAAGAATGGTATCAAAGCTAATTTCAAA
ATTCGTCACAACATTGAAGATGGTAGCGTTCAACTGGCAGACCATTATCAACAAAATACTCCAATTGGCG
ATGGCCCTGTCCTGCTGCCAGACAACCATTACCTGTCCACCCAATCTCGTCTGTCTAAAGATCCGAACGA
AAAGCGCGATCACATGGTCCTGCTGGAGTTTGTAACCGCTGCTGGTATTACCCTGGGCATGGATGAACTG
TATAAATAAATGTCCAGACCTGCAGGCATGCAAGCTCTAGAGGCATCAAATAAAACGAAAGGCTCAGTCG
AAAGACTGGGCCTTTCGTTTTATCTGTTGTTTGTCGGTGAACGCTCTCCTGAGTAGGACAAATCCGCCGC
CCTAGACCTAGGGTACGGGTTTTGCTGCCCGCAAACGGGCTGTTCTGGTGTTGCTAGTTTGTTATCAGAA
TCGCAGATCCGGCTTCAGCCGGTTTGCCGGCTGAAAGCGCTATTTCTTCCAGAATTGCCATGATTTTTTC
CCCACGGGAGGCGTCACTGGCTCCCGTGTTGTCGGCAGCTGAGAGCGTTCACCGACCGGTCGGCAGCTGA
GAGCGTTCACCGACCGGTCGGCAGCTGAGAGCGTTCACCGACCGGTCGGCAGCTGAGAGCGTTCACCGAC
CGGTCGGCAGCTGAGAGCGTTCACCGACCGGTCGGCAGCTGAGAGCGTTCACCGACCGGTCGGCAGCTGA
GAGCGTTCACCGACCGGTCGGCAGCTGAGAGCGTTCACCGACCGGTCGGCAGCTGAGAGCGTTCACCGAC
AAACAACAGATAAAACGAAAGGCCCAGTCTTTCGACTGAGCCTTTCGTTTTATTTGATGCCTCTAGAGCT
TGCATGCCTGCAGGTCTGGACATTTATTTGTATAGTTCATCCATGCCATGTGTAATCCCAGCAGCTGTTA
CAAACTCAAGAAGGACCATGTGGTCTCTCTTTTCGTTGGGATCTTTCGAAAGGGCAGATTGATAGGACAG
GTAATGGTTGTCTGGTAAAAGGACAGGGCCATCGCCAATTGGAGTATTTTGTTGATAATGGTCTGCTAGT
TGAACGCTTCCATCTTCAATGTTGTGTCTAATTTTGAAGTTAACTTTGATTCCATTCTTTTGTTTGTCTG
CCATGATGTATACATTGTGTGAGTTATAGTTGTATTCCAATTTGTGTCCAAGAATGTTTCCATCTTCTTT
AAAATCAATACCTTTTAACTCGATTCTATTAACAAGGGTATCACCTTCAAACTTGACTTCAGCACGTGTC
TTGTAGTTCCCGTCATCTTTGAAAAATATAGTTCTTTCCTGTACATAACCTTCGGGCATGGCACTCTTGA
AAAAGTCATGCTGTTTCATATGATCTGGGTATCTCGCAAAGCATTGAAGACCATAACCGAAAGTAGTGAC
AAGTGTTGGCCATGGAACAGGTAGTTTTCCAGTAGTGCAAATAAATTTAAGGGTAAGTTTTCCGTATGTT
GCATCACCTTCACCCTCTCCACTGACAGAAAATTTGTGCCCATTAACATCACCATCTAATTCAACAAGAA
TTGGGACAACTCCAGTGAAAAGTTCTTCTCCTTTACTCATATGTATATCTCCTTCTTAAATCTAGAGGAT
CTCTCGAGCGCATGATGGAGCCTTTACCAAATTGTTTCTCAATCTGGCCCAGTGCTGCCGCCAACGCTTT
CTGTTTGTTTTCGTCGATAGCCATTTTTACTCCTGTCATGCCGGGTAATACCGGATAGTCAATATGTTCT
GTTGAAGCAATTATACTGTATGCTCATACAGTATCAAGTGTTTTGTAGAAATTGTTGCCACAAGGTCTGC
AAGGATCCATCGAGGTGAAGACGAAAGGGCCTTTGATTCGATAAGCAGCATCGCCTGTTTCAGGCTGTCT
ATGTGTGACTGTTGAGCTGTAACAAGTTGTCTCAGGTGTTCAATTTCATGTTCTAGTTGCTTTGTTTTAC
TGGTTTCACCTGTTCTATTAGGTGTTACATGCTGTTCATCTGTTACATTGTCGATCTGTTCATGGTGAAC
AGCTTTGAATGCACCAAAAACTCGTAAAAGCTCTGATGTATCTATCTTTTTTACACCGTTTTCATCTGTG
CATATGGACAGTTTTCCCTTTGATATGTAACGGTGAACAGTTGTTCTACTTTTGTTTGTTAGTCTTGATG
CTTCACTGATAGATACAAGAGCCATAAGAACCTCAGATCCTTCCGTATTTAGCCAGTATGTTCTCTAGTG
TGGTTCGTTGTTTTTGCGTGAGCCATGAGAACGAACCATTGAGATCATACTTACTTTGCATGTCACTCAA
AAATTTTGCCTCAAAACTGGTGAGCTGAATTTTTGCAGTTAAAGCATCGTGTAGTGTTTTTCTTAGTCCG
TTATGTAGGTAGGAATCTGATGTAATGGTTGTTGGTATTTTGTCACCATTCATTTTTATCTGGTTGTTCT
CAAGTTCGGTTACGAGATCCATTTGTCTATCTAGTTCAACTTGGAAAATC
Features (pLannotate 1.2.2; 14 found; start..end, strand, type, name):
    701..923     -  rep_origin     pSC101 ori: low-copy replication origin that requires the Rep101 protein
   1415..1509    -  terminator     lambda t0 terminator: transcription terminator from phage lambda
   1543..2334    -  CDS            neo: KKA2_KLEPN - Also known as kan, nptII. Experimental evidence at protein level: Swiss-Prot protein existence level 1. Resistance to kanamycin, neomycin, paromomycin, ribostamycin, butirosin and gentamicin B. From Klebsiella pneumoniae.
   2366..2485    -  CDS            tnpA (fragment): TN5P_ECOLX - Also known as tnp. Experimental evidence at protein level: Swiss-Prot protein existence level 1. Mediates transposition of transposon Tn5 by a 'cut and paste' mechanism. First, the monomeric transposase binds the 19 bp inverted DNA repeats flanking the transposon. Then, dimerization of the DNA- bound transposase creates a synaptic DNA complex. After nicking of the first DNA strand, excision of the transposon proceeds through a series of intermediates. The transposase then mediates the insertion of the transposon at a new site by strand transfer. The activity of the wild- type tran
   2544..2735    -  CDS            TcR (fragment): tetracycline efflux protein; tet; confers resistance to tetracycline
   2866..3576    +  CDS            mCerulean: mCerulean is a basic (constitutively fluorescent) cyan fluorescent protein published in 2005, derived from Aequorea victoria. It is reported to be a very rapidly-maturing monomer.
   3587..3606    +  misc_feature   MCS (fragment): pUC18/19 multiple cloning site
   3617..3703    +  terminator     rrnB T1 terminator: Escherichia coli rrnB; transcription terminator T1 from the E. coli rrnB gene
   4115..4186    -  terminator     rrnB T1 terminator: transcription terminator T1 from the E. coli rrnB gene
   4197..4216    -  misc_feature   MCS (fragment): pUC18/19 multiple cloning site
   4227..4940    -  CDS            11: 11 is a basic (constitutively fluorescent) green fluorescent protein published in 1996, derived from Aequorea victoria.
   4978..5064    -  CDS            RecA (fragment): DNA repair protein from E. coli; recA
   5080..5125    -  promoter       recA (ΔLexA) promoter (fragment): constitutively active E. coli recA promoter lacking the LexA binding site (Brent and Ptashne, 1981)
   5563..653     -  CDS            Rep101 (across the origin): RepA protein needed for replication with the pSC101 origin; rep101
