[The description below was written by a language model from this plasmid's Addgene catalogue record and pLannotate feature annotations shown in this document.]
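Description:
Pconst-CFP--PrecA-YFP is a low-copy bacterial dual-reporter plasmid built by Gibson assembly on the UA_66 backbone from the Zaslaver E. coli promoter collection, which is also the recorded source of its promoters. It replicates from the pSC101 origin, which depends on the plasmid-encoded Rep101 (RepA) protein, and is selected with kanamycin through the neo/nptII aminoglycoside phosphotransferase gene, followed by a lambda t0 terminator. Short annotated fragments of the Tn5 transposase and a tetracycline efflux gene next to the marker appear to be cloning remnants rather than functional genes.

The payload consists of two independent fluorescent reporter cassettes arranged in opposite, convergent orientations, each ending in an rrnB T1 terminator that limits read-through into the neighbouring unit. One cassette places a cyan fluorescent protein, annotated as mCerulean, under a constitutive promoter whose identity is not stated in the record and which is not annotated in the feature table. The other places a YFP under the E. coli recA promoter. The automated annotation labels this reading frame as an Aequorea-derived GFP variant rather than YFP. It also matches the promoter only partially, to a LexA-site-deleted recA promoter entry, and detects a short fragment of the recA coding region between promoter and reporter, consistent with a cloned native promoter region. recA is a canonical SOS-response gene, so YFP reports DNA-damage signalling while CFP provides a constitutive reference.

The associated work concerns single-cell gene expression dynamics and antibiotic survival. The sequenced record is 5,860 nt, somewhat larger than the 5,621 bp catalogued.
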