Addgene plasmid #228101: Pconst-CFP--PrecA-YFP
Purpose: constitutive promoter driving expression of CFP reporter and recA promoter driving expression of YFP reporter
Depositing lab: Mary Dunlop. Depositing organization: Boston University Main Campus. Publication: Evaluating the predictive power of combined gene expression dynamics from single cells on antibiotic survival. Alnahhas RN, Andreani V, Dunlop MJ. mSystems. 2025 May 20:e0158824. doi: 10.1128/msystems.01588-24. PubMed 40391890.
Backbone
  Vector backbone: UA_66
  Backbone manufacturer: Zaslaver Collection
  Backbone size w/o insert (bp): 3000
  Total vector size (bp): 5621
  Vector type: Bacterial Expression
Growth in bacteria
  Bacterial resistance: Kanamycin, 50 μg/mL
  Growth temperature: 37°C
  Growth strain: DH5alpha
  Copy number: Low Copy
Gene/Insert
  Gene/Insert name: CFP & YFP
  Species: Synthetic
  Promoter: constitutive & recA
  Cloning method: Gibson Cloning
  Sequencing primers: 5′ GGCAATTCCGACGTCTAAGA; 3′ GAACACCTGAGACAACTTGT
Resource information
  A portion of this plasmid was derived from a plasmid made by: Backbone and promoters from Zaslaver 2006 paper collection
Terms and licenses: Academic/Nonprofit Terms; Industry Terms: Not Available to Industry
How to cite: Pconst-CFP--PrecA-YFP was a gift from Mary Dunlop (Addgene plasmid # 228101 ; http://n2t.net/addgene:228101 ; RRID:Addgene_228101)
